>Addgene plasmid #82392 | pCas52 | addgene full sequence | sequence record 162311 | Addgene next-generation full plasmid sequencing result
CATATATACTTTAGATTGATTTAAAACTTCATTTTTAATTTAAAAGGATCTAGGTGAAGATCCTTTTTGA
TAATCTCATGACCAAAATCCCTTAACGTGAGTTTTCGTTCCACTGAGCGTCAGACCCCGTAGAAAAGATC
AAAGGATCTTCTTGAGATCCTTTTTTTCTGCGCGTAATCTGCTGCTTGCAAACAAAAAAACCACCGCTAC
CAGCGGTGGTTTGTTTGCCGGATCAAGAGCTACCAACTCTTTTTCCGAAGGTAACTGGCTTCAGCAGAGC
GCAGATACCAAATACTGTTCTTCTAGTGTAGCCGTAGTTAGGCCACCACTTCAAGAACTCTGTAGCACCG
CCTACATACCTCGCTCTGCTAATCCTGTTACCAGTGGCTGCTGCCAGTGGCGATAAGTCGTGTCTTACCG
GGTTGGACTCAAGACGATAGTTACCGGATAAGGCGCAGCGGTCGGGCTGAACGGGGGGTTCGTGCACACA
GCCCAGCTTGGAGCGAACGACCTACACCGAACTGAGATACCTACAGCGTGAGCTATGAGAAAGCGCCACG
CTTCCCGAAGGGAGAAAGGCGGACAGGTATCCGGTAAGCGGCAGGGTCGGAACAGGAGAGCGCACGAGGG
AGCTTCCAGGGGGAAACGCCTGGTATCTTTATAGTCCTGTCGGGTTTCGCCACCTCTGACTTGAGCGTCG
ATTTTTGTGATGCTCGTCAGGGGGGCGGAGCCTATGGAAAAACGCCAGCAACGCGGCCTTTTTACGGTTC
CTGGCCTTTTGCTGGCCTTTTGCTCACATGTTCTTTCCTGCGTTATCCCCTGATTCTGTGGATAACCGTA
TTACCGCCTTTGAGTGAGCTGATACCGCTCGCCGCAGCCGAACGACCGAGCGCAGCGAGTCAGTGAGCGA
GGAAGCGGAAGAGCGCCCAATACGCAAACCGCCTCTCCCCGCGCGTTGGCCGATTCATTAATGCAGCTGG
CACGACAGGTTTCCCGACTGGAAAGCGGGCAGTGAGCGCAACGCAATTAATGTGAGTTAGCTCACTCATT
AGGCACCCCAGGCTTTACACTTTATGCTTCCGGCTCGTATGTTGTGTGGAATTGTGAGCGGATAACAATT
TCACACAGGAAACAGCTATGACCATGATTACGCCAAGCTTAATTAAGTCAAGGGATGGAGAAAGCAAAAT
GAATAAACTGTTTACAGCAGCCCTTAGTGGTCTATCATTTATCGTTGTTCAACAGGCAAAAAGTGAACCT
GTATTTATTGATTTTGATTACCAGTATCGGTATGGTTATGAATATAATTACGACTATGATGACTATACCT
ATTACTACCACGCCAATGTCTACACCTATAGCGATGATTCGGTTGTATTCCCAGTCAAAGTACTCGTTAA
TGCTGCATGTCAACAACCACAATACCCCATTGTATTAGGCTCTGAAGCAGATATAAGCAACGGTACAGAT
GTCTTGATCGAAGAATCTAATGTCATTATTGATAATGATTTCAGTACAAATTGCTCTGCTTTTACAGAAA
AAAATGTCCTGCTACTCTGGGAAGAAAACGAGATAAAATAGGCGTCCCTTCTGGTTTTTCTTTCTGTAAA
GCTGTACTGTTTAAAAATAGATCTTAAATTATAGAAGCACTTTGACTTTATTTTCGGATCCACCTTTTCG
GGGAAATGTGCGCGGAACCCCTATTTGTTTATTTTTCTAAATACATTCAAATATGTATCCGCTCATGAAT
TAATTCTTAGAAAAACTCATCGAGCATCAAATGAAACTGCAATTTATTCATATCAGGATTATCAATACCA
TATTTTTGAAAAAGCCGTTTCTGTAATGAAGGAGAAAACTCACCGAGGCAGTTCCATAGGATGGCAAGAT
CCTGGTATCGGTCTGCGATTCCGACTCGTCCAACATCAATACAACCTATTAATTTCCCCTCGTCAAAAAT
AAGGTTATCAAGTGAGAAATCACCATGAGTGACGACTGAATCCGGTGAGAATGGCAAAAGTTTATGCATT
TCTTTCCAGACTTGTTCAACAGGCCAGCCATTACGCTCGTCATCAAAATCACTCGCATCAACCAAACCGT
TATTCATTCGTGATTGCGCCTGAGCGAGACGAAATACGCGATCGCTGTTAAAAGGACAATTACAAACAGG
AATCGAATGCAACCGGCGCAGGAACACTGCCAGCGCATCAACAATATTTTCACCTGAATCAGGATATTCT
TCTAATACCTGGAATGCTGTTTTCCCGGGGATCGCAGTGGTGAGTAACCATGCATCATCAGGAGTACGGA
TAAAATGCTTGATGGTCGGAAGAGGCATAAATTCCGTCAGCCAGTTTAGTCTGACCATCTCATCTGTAAC
ATCATTGGCAACGCTACCTTTGCCATGTTTCAGAAACAACTCTGGCGCATCGGGCTTCCCATACAATCGA
TAGATTGTCGCACCTGATTGCCCGACATTATCGCGAGCCCATTTATACCCATATAAATCAGCATCCATGT
TGGAATTTAATCGCGGCCTAGAGCAAGACGTTTCCCGTTGAATATGGCTCATAACACCCCTTGTATTACT
GTTTATGTAAGCAGACAGTTTTATTGTTCATGACCAAAATCCCTTAACGTGAGTTTTCGTTCCACTGAGC
GTCAGACCCCGTAGTTCACCGACAAACAACAGATAAAACGAAAGGCCCAGTCTTTCGACTGAGCCTTCCG
TTTTATTTGATGCCTGGCAGTTCCATACTCTCGCATGGGGAGACCCCACACTACCATCGGCGCTACGGCG
TTTCACTTCTGAGTTCGGCATGGGGTCAGGTGGGACCACCGCGCTACTGCCGCCAGGCAAATTCTGTTTT
ATCAGACCGCTTCTGCGTTCTGATTTAATCTGTATCAGGCTGAAAATCTTCTCTCATCCGCCAAAACAGC
CAAGCTGGAGACCGTTTAAACTCAATGATGATGATGATGATGGTCGACGGCGCTATTCAGATCCTCTTCT
GAGATGAGTTTTTGTTCGGGCCCAAGCTTCAAAAAAAGCACCGACTCGGTGCCACTTTTTCAAGTTGATA
ACGGACTAGCCTTATTTTAACTTGCTATTTCTAGCTCTAAAACTCATCATCATCATCATCATCAGTTAAC
TTTATACTCTATCACTGATAGGGATGTCTGTCTATCACTGATAGGGATATTCCTGCTTTTTTGTTAACCT
GATGGCTAGCTCAGTCCTAGGGATTATGCTAGCTACTAGAGAAAGAGGAGAAATACTAGATGTCCAGATT
AGATAAAAGTAAAGTGATTAACAGCGCATTAGAGCTGCTTAATGAGGTCGGAATCGAAGGTTTAACAACC
CGTAAACTCGCCCAGAAGCTAGGTGTAGAGCAGCCTACATTGTATTGGCATGTAAAAAATAAGCGGGCTT
TGCTCGACGCCTTAGCCATTGAGATGTTAGATAGGCACCATACTCACTTTTGCCCTTTAGAAGGGGAAAG
CTGGCAAGATTTTTTACGTAATAACGCTAAAAGTTTTAGATGTGCTTTACTAAGTCATCGCGATGGAGCA
AAAGTACATTTAGGTACACGGCCTACAGAAAAACAGTATGAAACTCTCGAAAATCAATTAGCCTTTTTAT
GCCAACAAGGTTTTTCACTAGAGAATGCATTATATGCACTCAGCGCTGTGGGGCATTTTACTTTAGGTTG
CGTATTGGAAGATCAAGAGCATCAAGTCGCTAAAGAAGAAAGGGAAACACCTACTACTGATAGTATGCCG
CCATTATTACGACAAGCTATCGAATTATTTGATCACCAAGGTGCAGAGCCAGCCTTCTTATTCGGCCTTG
AATTGATCATATGCGGATTAGAAAAACAACTTAAATGTGAAAGTGGGTCCGCTGCAAACGACGAAAACTA
CGCTTTAGTAGCTTAATAACACTGATAGTGCTAGTGTAGATCACTACTAGACAAAAAACCCCTCAAGACC
CGTTTAGAGGCCCCAAGGGGTTGAACGCTCTCTACTAGAGTCACACTGGCTCACCTTCGGGTGGGCCTTT
CTGCGTTTATAGTTATTGATACAAAATTAACTCAAGAAAAATAGTGTGAACTAAAAGATACAGTAGGATA
TTTTAATACAGCAATTTCATGCCTATTTGACGAATTTCTAAGTATAGTAATAAAAACACTTGGAGTCAGT
AAAAAAACGACTGTGTTTTAGTGCTTTAGAATGCAAAGACAGGCGTCACTGTAAGCTGAAGATTTTTTAG
CCGCTCTTTTTTTATTTTCATATAGCCTTTGAGATATTTTTCCTCACTATTCAAAATATTATATTTACTC
AGTTTTTAAGTAATTAGCAGACAATTCTACATCATCATCTAGCTTATTGTGAGTCGATTCATTTTGTCGG
GCTTCATTTGTGCTAGAAGCCCGTCCTTGTGAAACCAACCGAACTGCAGAACATTGCCGCGCCAGTACTG
GATAAACCTCTGGATCTACTTGAATGCCTGAAGAAATCATGTCAGCACAAAGTTTGACTGTTTCCGCTGA
AGATTGGATTTGAAACTTTGCTAATTCGGCTTGTTCTCTTTCCAGTAGGGTAGTGCTGAAATCTCTACAG
TTGCTGCCCACTTGACCACCGAGGGGCACAATAATGGCACCGGAAAGAGCGTAGGAATTTGAACTCTCCC
CATCAAATGTATTGCCATTTGCAGAGCCACTGAGCACAAAGGAAGGGCGGGGACAAACGATCCCTCTAAA
ACCGTAGGTGGCACTTTGACCTAAGTTGTACACAGCGGTTTGGTTGACTACCCCAGTCGCACTATTCCCC
AATGAATTTTCATTATTCATCGTATTACTTTGATCTTGCATCGTTTGAGCCGCTCCGTAAATAGGAGTCA
GGAACACTGTGGAGACAGCCGTTAAAAGTGTGAAGAATTTTCGACCAAACATCACTGGCCGTCGTTTTAC
AACGTCGTGACTGGGAAAACCCTGGCGTTACCCAACTTAATCGCCTTGCAGCACATCCCCCTTTCGCCAG
CTGGCGTAATAGCGAAGAGGCCCGCACCGATCGCCCTTCCCAACAGTTGCGCAGCCTGAATGGCGAATGG
CGCCTGATGCGGTATTTTCTCCTTACGCATCTGTGCGGTATTTCACACCGCATATGGTGCACTCTCAGTA
CAATCTGCTCTGATGCCGCATAGTTAAGCCAGCCCCGACACCCGCCAACACCCGCTGACGCGCCCTGACG
GGCTTGTCTGCTCCCGGCATCCGCTTACAGACAAGCTGTGACCGTCTCCGGGAGCTGCATGTGTCAGAGG
TTTTCACCGTCATCACCGAAACGCGCGAGACGAAAGGGCCTCGTGATACGCCTATTTTTATAGGTTAATG
TCATGATAATAATGGTTTCTTAGACGTCAGGTGGCACTTTTCGGGGAAATGTGCGCGGAACCCCTATTTG
TTTATTTTTCTAAATACATTCAAATATGTATCCGCTCATGAGACAATAACCCTGATAAATGCTTCAATAA
TATTGAAAAAGGAAGAGTATGAGTATTCAACATTTCCGTGTCGCCCTTATTCCCTTTTTTGCGGCATTTT
GCCTTCCTGTTTTTGCTCACCCAGAAACGCTGGTGAAAGTAAAAGATGCTGAAGATCAGTTGGGTGCACG
AGTGGGTTACATCGAACTGGATCTCAACAGCGGTAAGATCCTTGAGAGTTTTCGCCCCGAAGAACGTTTT
CCAATGATGAGCACTTTTAAAGTTCTGCTATGTGGCGCGGTATTATCCCGTATTGACGCCGGGCAAGAGC
AACTCGGTCGCCGCATACACTATTCTCAGAATGACTTGGTTGAGTACTCACCAGTCACAGAAAAGCATCT
TACGGATGGCATGACAGTAAGAGAATTATGCAGTGCTGCCATAACCATGAGTGATAACACTGCGGCCAAC
TTACTTCTGACAACGATCGGAGGACCGAAGGAGCTAACCGCTTTTTTGCACAACATGGGGGATCATGTAA
CTCGCCTTGATCGTTGGGAACCGGAGCTGAATGAAGCCATACCAAACGACGAGCGTGACACCACGATGCC
TGTAGCAATGGCAACAACGTTGCGCAAACTATTAACTGGCGAACTACTTACTCTAGCTTCCCGGCAACAA
TTAATAGACTGGATGGAGGCGGATAAAGTTGCAGGACCACTTCTGCGCTCGGCCCTTCCGGCTGGCTGGT
TTATTGCTGATAAATCTGGAGCCGGTGAGCGTGGGTCTCGCGGTATCATTGCAGCACTGGGGCCAGATGG
TAAGCCCTCCCGTATCGTAGTTATCTACACGACGGGGAGTCAGGCAACTATGGATGAACGAAATAGACAG
ATCGCTGAGATAGGTGCCTCACTGATTAAGCATTGGTAACTGTCAGACCAAGTTTACT
Features (pLannotate 1.2.2; 24 found; start..end, strand, type, name):
    152..740     +  rep_origin     ori: high-copy-number ColE1/pMB1/pBR322/pUC origin of replication
    923..1015    +  CDS            lacI (fragment): lac repressor; lacI; The lac repressor binds to the lac operator to inhibit transcription in E. coli. This inhibition can be relieved by adding lactose or isopropyl-β-D-thiogalactopyranoside (IPTG).
   1028..1049    +  protein_bind   CAP binding site: CAP binding activates transcription in the presence of cAMP. E. coli catabolite activator protein
   1064..1094    +  promoter       lac promoter: promoter for the E. coli lac operon
   1102..1118    +  protein_bind   lac operator: The lac repressor binds to the lac operator to inhibit transcription in E. coli. This inhibition can be relieved by adding lactose or isopropyl-β-D-thiogalactopyranoside (IPTG). lac repressor encoded by lacI
   1691..1748    +  promoter       AmpR promoter (fragment): bla
   1757..2572    -  CDS            KanR: aminoglycoside phosphotransferase; aph(3')-Ia; confers resistance to kanamycin in bacteria or G418 (Geneticin®) in eukaryotes
   2674..2739    -  terminator     rrnB T1 terminator (fragment): transcription terminator T1 from the E. coli rrnB gene
   2741..2856    -  ncRNA          5S rRNA: Accession: RF00001 - 5S ribosomal RNA
   2965..2982    -  CDS            capTEV™ (fragment): composite tag for in vivo biotinylation, TEV protease cleavage, and 6xHis tagging
   3048..3123    -  misc_RNA       gRNA scaffold: guide RNA scaffold for the Streptococcus pyogenes CRISPR/Cas9 system
   3125..3142    +  CDS            capTEV™ (fragment): composite tag for in vivo biotinylation, TEV protease cleavage, and 6xHis tagging
   3157..3174    -  protein_bind   tet operator (fragment): tetO; bacterial operator O2 for the tetR and tetA genes tetracycline repressor TetR
   3181..3197    -  protein_bind   tet operator (fragment): tetO; bacterial operator O2 for the tetR and tetA genes tetracycline repressor TetR
   3225..3241    +  promoter       J23119(SpeI) promoter (fragment): bacterial promoter (Registry of Standard Biological Parts BBa J23119) modified to end with an SpeI site
   3280..3900    +  CDS            tetR: TETR2_ECOLX - Experimental evidence at protein level: Swiss-Prot protein existence level 1. TetR is the repressor of the tetracycline resistance element; its N-terminal region forms a helix-turn-helix structure and binds DNA. Binding of tetracycline to TetR reduces the repressor affinity for the tetracycline resistance gene (tetA) promoter operator sites. From Escherichia coli.
   3901..3933    +  CDS            ssrA tag (LVA): C-terminal peptide that mediates degradation in bacteria through the ClpXP and ClpAP proteases (McGinness et al., 2006) mutant LVA variant that confers accelerated degradation under some conditions (Andersen et al., 1998)
   3972..4012    -  terminator     T7 terminator (fragment): transcription terminator for bacteriophage T7 RNA polymerase
   4038..4065    +  terminator     T7Te terminator: phage T7 early transcription terminator
   4952..5107    +  CDS            lacZα (fragment): LacZα fragment of β-galactosidase; lacZ fragment
   5113..5212    -  misc_feature   bom (fragment): basis of mobility region from pBR322
   5314..5349    -  CDS            rop (fragment): Rop protein, which maintains plasmids at low copy number; rop
   5444..5548    +  promoter       AmpR promoter: bla
   5549..6409    +  CDS            AmpR: β-lactamase; bla; confers resistance to ampicillin, carbenicillin, and related antibiotics
