[The description below was written by a language model from this plasmid's Addgene catalogue record and pLannotate feature annotations shown in this document.]
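Description:
pCas52 is a pUC19-based integration plasmid of about 6.4 kb built to deliver a CRISPR interference guide RNA into the chromosome of the cyanobacterium Synechococcus sp. PCC 7002. In E. coli it replicates from the high-copy ColE1/pUC origin and is selected with ampicillin through the bla gene. Remnants of the pUC lac promoter/operator and lacZα region are also annotated. According to the catalogue entry, the payload is designed for insertion at the NS1 neutral-site locus with kanamycin selection. This fits the aph(3')-Ia KanR gene that sits next to the guide cassette. The unannotated stretches on either side of the cassette presumably hold the NS1 homology arms, but the feature table does not label them.

The insert is a single guide RNA that targets the non-template strand of a YFP gene at position +52 relative to the transcription start site. The targeting spacer is fused to the Streptococcus pyogenes Cas9 gRNA scaffold and followed by an rrnB T1 terminator region. Transcription comes from the PEZ3 (pEZ03) anhydrotetracycline-inducible promoter, which carries two tet operator sites. A divergently oriented tetR gene with an LVA-variant ssrA degradation tag supplies the repressor. It appears to be driven by a constitutive promoter related to J23119 and is followed by T7-derived terminators. TetR keeps the guide silent until aTc is added, so sgRNA levels can be titrated. The short "capTEV" hits are probably annotation artefacts.

No Cas9 or dCas9 gene is annotated, so that protein must be provided separately. The construct serves as a reporter-targeting guide for characterising titratable, trans-acting gene repression in PCC 7002, in the context of metabolic engineering.
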