Addgene plasmid #82392: pCas52
Purpose: sgRNA targeting YFP +52 from TSS; non-template strand; expressed from aTc inducible system in pEZ03 in the NS1 locus with kanamycin resistance
Depositing lab: Brian Pfleger. Depositing organization: University of Wisconsin, Madison. Publication: CRISPR interference as a titratable, trans-acting regulatory tool for metabolic engineering in the cyanobacterium Synechococcus sp. strain PCC 7002. Gordon GC, Korosh TC, Cameron JC, Markley AL, Begemann MB, Pfleger BF. Metab Eng. 2016 Jul 29. pii: S1096-7176(16)30062-3. doi: 10.1016/j.ymben.2016.07.007. PubMed 27481676.
Backbone
  Vector backbone: pUC19
  Total vector size (bp): 6423
Growth in bacteria
  Bacterial resistance: Ampicillin, 100 μg/mL
  Growth temperature: 37°C
  Growth strain: DH5alpha
  Copy number: High Copy
Gene/Insert
  Gene/Insert name: gRNA
  gRNA/shRNA sequence: YFP
  Promoter: PEZ3
  Cloning method: Gibson Cloning
  Sequencing primers: 5′ TTGGGTAACGCCAGGGT; 3′ GCTTCCGGCTCGTATGTTGTG
Terms and licenses: Academic/Nonprofit Terms; Industry Terms: Not Available to Industry
How to cite: pCas52 was a gift from Brian Pfleger (Addgene plasmid # 82392 ; http://n2t.net/addgene:82392 ; RRID:Addgene_82392)
