>Addgene plasmid #82392 | pCas52 | addgene partial sequence | sequence record 158816 | Tet-R 5'-GGCGAGTTTACGGGTTGTTA-3'
AGCAGCTCTAATGCGCTGTTAATCACTTTACTTTTATCTAATCTGGACATCTAGTATTTCTCCTCTTTCT
CTAGTAGCTAGCATAATCCCTAGGACTGAGCTAGCCATCAGGTTAACAAAAAAGCAGGAATATCCCTATC
AGTGATAGACAGACATCCCTATCAGTGATAGAGTATAAAGTTAACTGATGATGATGATGATGATGAGTTT
TAGAGCTAGAAATAGCAAGTTAAAATAAGGCTAGTCCGTTATCAACTTGAAAAAGTGGCACCGAGTCGGT
GCTTTTTTTGAAGCTTGGGCCCGAACAAAAACTCATCTCAGAAGAGGATCTGAATAGCGCCGTCGACCAT
CATCATCATCATCATTGAGTTTAAACGGTCTCCAGCTTGGCTGTTTTGGCGGATGAGAGAAGATTTTCAG
CCTGATACAGATTAAATCAGAACGCAGAAGCGGTCTGATAAAACAGAATTTGCCTGGCGGCAGTAGCGCG
GTGGTCCCACCTGACCCCATGCCGAACTCAGAAGTGAAACGCCGTAGCGCCGATGGTAGTGTGGGGTCTC
CCCATGCGAGAGTATGGAACTGCCAGGCATCAAATAAAACGGAAGGCTCAGTCGAAAGACTGGGCCTTTC
GTTTTATCTGTTGTTTGTCGGTGAACTACGGGGTCTGACGCTCAGTGGAACGAAAACTCACGTTAAGGGA
TTTTGGTCATGAACAATAAAACTGTCTGCTTACATAAACAGTAATACAAGGGGTGTTATGAGCCATATTC
AACGGGAAACGTCTTGCTCTAGGCCGCGATTAAATTCCAACATGGATGCTGATTTATATGGGTATAAATG
GGCTCGCGATAATGTCGG
