>Addgene plasmid #82392 | pCas52 | addgene partial sequence | sequence record 162309 | M13pUC-Rev 5'-AGCGGATAACAATTTCACACAGG-3'
TGATTACGCCAAGCTTAATTAAGTCAAGGGATGGAGAAAGCAAAATGAATAAACTGTTTACAGCAGCCCT
TAGTGGTCTATCATTTATCGTTGTTCAACAGGCAAAAAGTGAACCTGTATTTATTGATTTTGATTACCAG
TATCGGTATGGTTATGAATATAATTACGACTATGATGACTATACCTATTACTACCACGCCAATGTCTACA
CCTATAGCGATGATTCGGTTGTATTCCCAGTCAAAGTACTCGTTAATGCTGCATGTCAACAACCACAATA
CCCCATTGTATTAGGCTCTGAAGCAGATATAAGCAACGGTACAGATGTCTTGATCGAAGAATCTAATGTC
ATTATTGATAATGATTTCAGTACAAATTGCTCTGCTTTTACAGAAAAAAATGTCCTGCTACTCTGGGAAG
AAAACGAGATAAAATAGGCGTCCCTTCTGGTTTTTCTTTCTGTAAAGCTGTACTGTTTAAAAATAGATCT
TAAATTATAGAAGCACTTTGACTTTATTTTCGGATCCACCTTTTCGGGGAAATGTGCGCGGAACCCCTAT
TTGTTTATTTTTCTAAATACATTCAAATATGTATCCGCTCATGAATTAATTCTTAGAAAAACTCATCGAG
CATCAAATGAAACTGCAATTTATTCATATCAGGATTATCAATACCATATTTTTGAAAAAGCCGTTTCTGT
AATGAAGGAGAAAACTCACCGAGGCAGTTCCATAGGATGGCAAGATCCTGGTATCGGTCTGCGATTCCGA
CTCGTCCAACATCAATACAACCTATTAATTTCCCCTCGTCAAA
